Addgene plasmid #84355: mCyRFP1-C1
Purpose: Expresses mCyRFP1 fluorescent protein in an empty backbone
Depositing lab: Ryohei Yasuda. Depositing organization: Max Planck Florida Institute. Publication: Simultaneous dual-color fluorescence lifetime imaging with novel red-shifted fluorescent proteins. Laviv T, Kim BB, Chu J, Lam AJ, Lin MZ, Yasuda R. Nat Methods. 2016 Oct 31. doi: 10.1038/nmeth.4046. PubMed 27798609.
Backbone
  Vector backbone: EGFP-C1
  Backbone size w/o insert (bp): 4000
  Total vector size (bp): 4700
  Vector type: Mammalian Expression
Growth in bacteria
  Bacterial resistance: Kanamycin, 50 μg/mL
  Growth temperature: 37°C
  Growth strain: DH5alpha
  Copy number: High Copy
Gene/Insert
  Gene/Insert name: mCyRFP1
  Species: Synthetic
  Insert size (bp): 702
  Mutation: A161K and N41A, reletive to CyRFP1
  Promoter: CMV
  Cloning method: Gibson Cloning
  Sequencing primers: 5′ CGCAAATGGGCGGTAGGCG; 3′ ATGATCAGTTATCTAGATCCG
Terms and licenses: Academic/Nonprofit Terms; Industry Terms: Not Available to Industry
How to cite: mCyRFP1-C1 was a gift from Ryohei Yasuda (Addgene plasmid # 84355 ; http://n2t.net/addgene:84355 ; RRID:Addgene_84355)
