[The description below was written by a language model from this plasmid's Addgene catalogue record, the feature table of its GenBank file and pLannotate feature annotations shown in this document.]
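Description:
mCyRFP1-C1 is a mammalian expression plasmid of about 4.7 kb built on the EGFP-C1 backbone, in which the original fluorescent protein position is occupied by mCyRFP1, a synthetic 702 bp coding sequence for a monomeric cyan-excitable red fluorescent protein derived from an Entacmaea quadricolor protein. According to the record it differs from its parent CyRFP1 by the substitutions A161K and N41A. The open reading frame sits behind the human cytomegalovirus immediate early enhancer and promoter, is preceded by a Kozak consensus for efficient translation initiation, and is followed directly by a multiple cloning site and then the SV40 polyadenylation signal. This "C1" layout means a gene of interest can be inserted downstream of the fluorescent protein to create fusions carrying mCyRFP1 at their N-terminus. As deposited the backbone is empty and simply expresses the fluorescent protein alone.

Propagation in bacteria relies on a high-copy ColE1/pUC-type origin and kanamycin selection. The resistance cassette is dual purpose: the Tn5 aminoglycoside phosphotransferase (NeoR/KanR) is driven by a bacterial bla promoter placed in tandem with the SV40 enhancer/early promoter and is terminated by the HSV TK poly(A) signal, so the same gene can confer G418 resistance for selecting stably transfected mammalian cells. An f1 origin is also present, allowing single-stranded DNA production. The short large T antigen, ble and bGH poly(A) fragments in the automated annotation appear to be backbone remnants rather than functional parts. The partial GenBank record covers only the Kozak, mCyRFP1 and cloning-site region and agrees with the full-sequence annotation. The associated publication concerns simultaneous dual-colour fluorescence lifetime imaging with red-shifted fluorescent proteins, the context in which this plasmid was made.
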