Features (pLannotate 1.2.2; 14 found; start..end, strand, type, name):
     61..364     +  enhancer       CMV enhancer: human cytomegalovirus immediate early enhancer
    365..568     +  promoter       CMV promoter: human cytomegalovirus (CMV) immediate early promoter
    613..1314    +  CDS            mCyRFP1: mCyRFP1 is a basic (constitutively fluorescent) yellow fluorescent protein published in 2016, derived from Entacmaea quadricolor. It has moderate acid sensitivity.
   1315..1380    +  misc_feature   MCS: multiple cloning site
   1397..1481    +  CDS            large T antigen (fragment): large T antigen from SV40 (simian virus 40)
   1504..1625    +  polyA_signal   SV40 poly(A) signal: SV40 polyadenylation signal
   1659..2087    -  rep_origin     f1 ori (sequence partly withheld): f1 bacteriophage origin of replication; arrow indicates direction of (+) strand synthesis
   2114..2218    +  promoter       AmpR promoter: bla
   2220..2577    +  promoter       SV40 promoter: SV40 enhancer and early promoter
   2612..3406    +  CDS            NeoR/KanR: aminoglycoside phosphotransferase from Tn5; aph(3')-II (or nptII); confers resistance to neomycin, kanamycin, and G418 (Geneticin®)
   3427..3579    +  CDS            ble (fragment): BLE_KLEPN - Experimental evidence at protein level: Swiss-Prot protein existence level 1. Binding protein with a strong affinity to the bleomycin family of antibiotics. Binds to CL990; an antimitotic-antibiotic compound. From Klebsiella pneumoniae.
   3638..3685    +  polyA_signal   HSV TK poly(A) signal: herpes simplex virus thymidine kinase polyadenylation signal (Cole and Stacy, 1985)
   3776..3792    -  polyA_signal   bGH poly(A) signal (fragment): bovine growth hormone polyadenylation signal
   4014..4602    +  rep_origin     ori: high-copy-number ColE1/pMB1/pBR322/pUC origin of replication
>Addgene plasmid #84355 | mCyRFP1-C1 | depositor full sequence | sequence record 160941 | mCyRFP1-C1 sequence 4716 bps
TAGTTATTAATAGTAATCAATTACGGGGTCATTAGTTCATAGCCCATATATGGAGTTCCGCGTTACATAA
CTTACGGTAAATGGCCCGCCTGGCTGACCGCCCAACGACCCCCGCCCATTGACGTCAATAATGACGTATG
TTCCCATAGTAACGCCAATAGGGACTTTCCATTGACGTCAATGGGTGGAGTATTTACGGTAAACTGCCCA
CTTGGCAGTACATCAAGTGTATCATATGCCAAGTACGCCCCCTATTGACGTCAATGACGGTAAATGGCCC
GCCTGGCATTATGCCCAGTACATGACCTTATGGGACTTTCCTACTTGGCAGTACATCTACGTATTAGTCA
TCGCTATTACCATGGTGATGCGGTTTTGGCAGTACATCAATGGGCGTGGATAGCGGTTTGACTCACGGGG
ATTTCCAAGTCTCCACCCCATTGACGTCAATGGGAGTTTGTTTTGGCACCAAAATCAACGGGACTTTCCA
AAATGTCGTAACAACTCCGCCCCATTGACGCAAATGGGCGGTAGGCGTGTACGGTGGGAGGTCTATATAA
GCAGAGCTGGTTTAGTGAACCGTCAGATCCGCTAGCGCTACCGGTCGCCACCATGGTGAGCAAGGGCGAG
GAGCTGATCAAGGAGAACATGAGAAGCAAGCTGTACCTGGAAGGCAGCGTGAACGGCCACCAGTTCAAGT
GCACCCACGAAGGGGAGGGCAAGCCCTACGAGGGCAAGCAGACCGCCAGGATCAAGGTGGTGGAGGGAGG
CCCCCTGCCGTTCGCATTCGACATCCTGGCCACCATGTTTATGTACGGGAGCAAGGTGTTCATCAAGTAC
CCCGCCGACCTCCCCGATTATTTTAAGCAGTCCTTCCCTGAGGGCTTCACATGGGAGAGAGTCATGGTGT
TCGAAGACGGGGGCGTGCTGACCGCCACCCAGGACACCAGCCTCCAGGACGGCGAGCTCATCTACAACGT
CAAGCTCAGAGGGGTGAACTTCCCAGCCAACGGCCCCGTGATGCAGAAGAAAACACTGGGCTGGGAGCCC
AGCACCGAGACCATGTACCCCGCTGACGGCGGCCTGGAAGGCAGATGCGACAAGAAGCTGAAGCTCGTGG
GCGGGGGCCACCTGCACGTCAACTTCAAGACCACATACAAGTCCAAGAAACCCGTGAAGATGCCCGGCGT
CCACTACGTGGACCGCAGACTGGAAAGAATCAAGGAGGCCGACAACGAGACCTACGTCGAGCAGTACGAG
CACGCTGTGGCCAGATACTCCAACCTGGGCGGAGGCATGGACGAGCTGTACAAGTCCGGACTCAGATCTC
GAGCTCAAGCTTCGAATTCTGCAGTCGACGGTACCGCGGGCCCGGGATCCACCGGATCTAGATAACTGAT
CATAATCAGCCATACCACATTTGTAGAGGTTTTACTTGCTTTAAAAAACCTCCCACACCTCCCCCTGAAC
CTGAAACATAAAATGAATGCAATTGTTGTTGTTAACTTGTTTATTGCAGCTTATAATGGTTACAAATAAA
GCAATAGCATCACAAATTTCACAAATAAAGCATTTTTTTCACTGCATTCTAGTTGTGGTTTGTCCAAACT
CATCAATGTATCTTAACGCGTAAATTGTAAGCGTTAATATTTTGTTAAAATTCGCGTTAAATTTTTGTTA
AATCAGCTCATTTTTTAACCAATAGGCCGAAATCGGCAAAATCCCTTATAAATCAAAAGAATAGACCGAG
ATAGGGTTGAGTGTTGTTCCAGTTTGGAACAAGAGTCCACTATTAAAGAACGTGGACTCCAACGTCAAAG
G
[49 nt withheld, positions 1822-1870]
T
[91 nt withheld, positions 1872-1962]
G
[124 nt withheld, positions 1964-2087]
CAGGTGGCACTTTTCGGGGAAATGTGCGCGGAACCCCTATTTGTTTATTTTTCTAAATACATTCAAATAT
GTATCCGCTCATGAGACAATAACCCTGATAAATGCTTCAATAATATTGAAAAAGGAAGAGTCCTGAGGCG
GAAAGAACCAGCTGTGGAATGTGTGTCAGTTAGGGTGTGGAAAGTCCCCAGGCTCCCCAGCAGGCAGAAG
TATGCAAAGCATGCATCTCAATTAGTCAGCAACCAGGTGTGGAAAGTCCCCAGGCTCCCCAGCAGGCAGA
AGTATGCAAAGCATGCATCTCAATTAGTCAGCAACCATAGTCCCGCCCCTAACTCCGCCCATCCCGCCCC
TAACTCCGCCCAGTTCCGCCCATTCTCCGCCCCATGGCTGACTAATTTTTTTTATTTATGCAGAGGCCGA
GGCCGCCTCGGCCTCTGAGCTATTCCAGAAGTAGTGAGGAGGCTTTTTTGGAGGCCTAGGCTTTTGCAAA
GATCGATCAAGAGACAGGATGAGGATCGTTTCGCATGATTGAACAAGATGGATTGCACGCAGGTTCTCCG
GCCGCTTGGGTGGAGAGGCTATTCGGCTATGACTGGGCACAACAGACAATCGGCTGCTCTGATGCCGCCG
TGTTCCGGCTGTCAGCGCAGGGGCGCCCGGTTCTTTTTGTCAAGACCGACCTGTCCGGTGCCCTGAATGA
ACTGCAAGACGAGGCAGCGCGGCTATCGTGGCTGGCCACGACGGGCGTTCCTTGCGCAGCTGTGCTCGAC
GTTGTCACTGAAGCGGGAAGGGACTGGCTGCTATTGGGCGAAGTGCCGGGGCAGGATCTCCTGTCATCTC
ACCTTGCTCCTGCCGAGAAAGTATCCATCATGGCTGATGCAATGCGGCGGCTGCATACGCTTGATCCGGC
TACCTGCCCATTCGACCACCAAGCGAAACATCGCATCGAGCGAGCACGTACTCGGATGGAAGCCGGTCTT
GTCGATCAGGATGATCTGGACGAAGAGCATCAGGGGCTCGCGCCAGCCGAACTGTTCGCCAGGCTCAAGG
CGAGCATGCCCGACGGCGAGGATCTCGTCGTGACCCATGGCGATGCCTGCTTGCCGAATATCATGGTGGA
AAATGGCCGCTTTTCTGGATTCATCGACTGTGGCCGGCTGGGTGTGGCGGACCGCTATCAGGACATAGCG
TTGGCTACCCGTGATATTGCTGAAGAGCTTGGCGGCGAATGGGCTGACCGCTTCCTCGTGCTTTACGGTA
TCGCCGCTCCCGATTCGCAGCGCATCGCCTTCTATCGCCTTCTTGACGAGTTCTTCTGAGCGGGACTCTG
GGGTTCGAAATGACCGACCAAGCGACGCCCAACCTGCCATCACGAGATTTCGATTCCACCGCCGCCTTCT
ATGAAAGGTTGGGCTTCGGAATCGTTTTCCGGGACGCCGGCTGGATGATCCTCCAGCGCGGGGATCTCAT
GCTGGAGTTCTTCGCCCACCCTAGGGGGAGGCTAACTGAAACACGGAAGGAGACAATACCGGAAGGAACC
CGCGCTATGACGGCAATAAAAAGACAGAATAAAACGCACGGTGTTGGGTCGTTTGTTCATAAACGCGGGG
TTCGGTCCCAGGGCTGGCACTCTGTCGATACCCCACCGAGACCCCATTGGGGCCAATACGCCCGCGTTTC
TTCCTTTTCCCCACCCCACCCCCCAAGTTCGGGTGAAGGCCCAGGGCTCGCAGCCAACGTCGGGGCGGCA
GGCCCTGCCATAGCCTCAGGTTACTCATATATACTTTAGATTGATTTAAAACTTCATTTTTAATTTAAAA
GGATCTAGGTGAAGATCCTTTTTGATAATCTCATGACCAAAATCCCTTAACGTGAGTTTTCGTTCCACTG
AGCGTCAGACCCCGTAGAAAAGATCAAAGGATCTTCTTGAGATCCTTTTTTTCTGCGCGTAATCTGCTGC
TTGCAAACAAAAAAACCACCGCTACCAGCGGTGGTTTGTTTGCCGGATCAAGAGCTACCAACTCTTTTTC
CGAAGGTAACTGGCTTCAGCAGAGCGCAGATACCAAATACTGTCCTTCTAGTGTAGCCGTAGTTAGGCCA
CCACTTCAAGAACTCTGTAGCACCGCCTACATACCTCGCTCTGCTAATCCTGTTACCAGTGGCTGCTGCC
AGTGGCGATAAGTCGTGTCTTACCGGGTTGGACTCAAGACGATAGTTACCGGATAAGGCGCAGCGGTCGG
GCTGAACGGGGGGTTCGTGCACACAGCCCAGCTTGGAGCGAACGACCTACACCGAACTGAGATACCTACA
GCGTGAGCTATGAGAAAGCGCCACGCTTCCCGAAGGGAGAAAGGCGGACAGGTATCCGGTAAGCGGCAGG
GTCGGAACAGGAGAGCGCACGAGGGAGCTTCCAGGGGGAAACGCCTGGTATCTTTATAGTCCTGTCGGGT
TTCGCCACCTCTGACTTGAGCGTCGATTTTTGTGATGCTCGTCAGGGGGGCGGAGCCTATGGAAAAACGC
CAGCAACGCGGCCTTTTTACGGTTCCTGGCCTTTTGCTGGCCTTTTGCTCACATGTTCTTTCCTGCGTTA
TCCCCTGATTCTGTGGATAACCGTATTACCGCCATGCAT
