LOCUS       Exported 868 bp ds-DNA linear SYN 23-MAY-2021
DEFINITION  Expresses mCyRFP1 fluorescent protein in an empty backbone.
ACCESSION   .
VERSION     .
KEYWORDS    mCyRFP1-C1
SOURCE      synthetic DNA construct
  ORGANISM  synthetic DNA construct
REFERENCE   1 (bases 1 to 868)
  AUTHORS   Laviv T, Kim BB, Chu J, Lam AJ, Lin MZ, Yasuda R
  TITLE     Simultaneous dual-color fluorescence lifetime imaging with novel
            red-shifted fluorescent proteins.
  JOURNAL   Nat Methods. 2016 Oct 31. doi: 10.1038/nmeth.4046.
  PUBMED    27798609
REFERENCE   2 (bases 1 to 868)
  AUTHORS   .
  TITLE     Direct Submission
  JOURNAL   Exported May 23, 2021 from SnapGene Server 1.1.58
            http://www.snapgene.com
FEATURES             Location/Qualifiers
     source          1..868
                     /organism="synthetic DNA construct"
                     /mol_type="other DNA"
     regulatory      47..56
                     /regulatory_class="other"
                     /note="vertebrate consensus sequence for strong initiation
                     of translation (Kozak, 1987)"
     CDS             53..754
                     /codon_start=1
                     /product="monomeric cyan-excitable red fluorescent protein
                     (Laviv et al., 2016)"
                     /label=mCyRFP1
                     /translation="MVSKGEELIKENMRSKLYLEGSVNGHQFKCTHEGEGKPYEGKQTA
                     RIKVVEGGPLPFAFDILATMFMYGSKVFIKYPADLPDYFKQSFPEGFTWERVMVFEDGG
                     VLTATQDTSLQDGELIYNVKLRGVNFPANGPVMQKKTLGWEPSTETMYPADGGLEGRCD
                     KKLKLVGGGHLHVNFKTTYKSKKPVKMPGVHYVDRRLERIKEADNETYVEQYEHAVARY
                     SNLGGGMDELYK"
     misc_feature    755..820
                     /label=MCS
                     /note="multiple cloning site"
ORIGIN
        1 gcagagctgg tttagtgaac cgtcagatcc gctagcgcta ccggtcgcca ccatggtgag
       61 caagggcgag gagctgatca aggagaacat gagaagcaag ctgtacctgg aaggcagcgt
      121 gaacggccac cagttcaagt gcacccacga aggggagggc aagccctacg agggcaagca
      181 gaccgccagg atcaaggtgg tggagggagg ccccctgccg ttcgcattcg acatcctggc
      241 caccatgttt atgtacggga gcaaggtgtt catcaagtac cccgccgacc tccccgatta
      301 ttttaagcag tccttccctg agggcttcac atgggagaga gtcatggtgt tcgaagacgg
      361 gggcgtgctg accgccaccc aggacaccag cctccaggac ggcgagctca tctacaacgt
      421 caagctcaga ggggtgaact tcccagccaa cggccccgtg atgcagaaga aaacactggg
      481 ctgggagccc agcaccgaga ccatgtaccc cgctgacggc ggcctggaag gcagatgcga
      541 caagaagctg aagctcgtgg gcgggggcca cctgcacgtc aacttcaaga ccacatacaa
      601 gtccaagaaa cccgtgaaga tgcccggcgt ccactacgtg gaccgcagac tggaaagaat
      661 caaggaggcc gacaacgaga cctacgtcga gcagtacgag cacgctgtgg ccagatactc
      721 caacctgggc ggaggcatgg acgagctgta caagtccgga ctcagatctc gagctcaagc
      781 ttcgaattct gcagtcgacg gtaccgcggg cccgggatcc accggatcta gataactgat
      841 cataatcagc cataccacat ttgtagag
//
