>Addgene plasmid #84355 | mCyRFP1-C1 | addgene partial sequence | sequence record 165605 | SV40pA-R 5'-GAAATTTGTGATGCTATTGC-3'
ACAAGTTAACAACAACAATTGCATTCATTTTATGTTTCAGGTTCAGGGGGAGGTGTGGGAGGTTTTTTAA
AGCAAGTAAAACCTCTACAAATGTGGTATGGCTGATTATGATCAGTTATCTAGATCCGGTGGATCCCGGG
CCCGCGGTACCGTCGACTGCAGAATTCGAAGCTTGAGCTCGAGATCTGAGTCCGGACTTGTACAGCTCGT
CCATGCCTCCGCCCAGGTTGGAGTATCTGGCCACAGCGTGCTCGTACTGCTCGACGTAGGTCTCGTTGTC
GGCCTCCTTGATTCTTTCCAGTCTGCGGTCCACGTAGTGGACGCCGGGCATCTTCACGGGTTTCTTGGAC
TTGTATGTGGTCTTGAAGTTGACGTGCAGGTGGCCCCCGCCCACGAGCTTCAGCTTCTTGTCGCATCTGC
CTTCCAGGCCGCCGTCAGCGGGGTACATGGTCTCGGTGCTGGGCTCCCAGCCCAGTGTTTTCTTCTGCAT
CACGGGGCCGTTGGCTGGGAAGTTCACCCCTCTGAGCTTGACGTTGTAGATGAGCTCGCCGTCCTGGAGG
CTGGTGTCCTGGGTGGCGGTCAGCACGCCCCCGTCTTCGAACACCATGACTCTCTCCCATGTGAAGCCCT
CAGGGAAGGACTGCTTAAAATAATCGGGGAGGTCGGCGGGGTACTTGATGAACACCTTGCTCCCGTACAT
AAACATGGTGGCCAGGATGTCGAATGCGAACGGCAGGGGGCCTCCCTCCACCACCTTGATCCTGGCGGTC
TGCTTGCCCTCGTAGG
